>Addgene plasmid #125800 | pFH15 | addgene full sequence | sequence record 252670 | Addgene NGS Result
GTGGCTCTTCAGTGGACGAAAGGGCCTCGTGATACGCCTATTTTTATAGGTTAATGTCATGATAATAATG
GTTTCTTAGACGTCAGGTGGCACTTTTCGGGGAAATGTGCGCGGAACCCCTATTTGTTTATTTTTCTAAA
TACATTCAAATATGTATCCGCTCATGAGACAATAACCCTGATAAATGCTTCAATAATATTGAAAAAGGAA
GAGTATGCGCTCACGCAACTGGTCCAGAACCTTGACCGAACGCAGCGGTGGTAACGGCGCAGTGGCGGTT
TTCATGGCTTGTTATGACTGTTTTTTTTTGGGGTACAGTCTATGCCTCGGGCATCCAAGCAGCAAGCGCG
TTACGCCGTGGGTCGATGTTTGATGTTATGGAGCAGCAACGATGTTACGCAGCAGGGCAGTCGCCCTAAA
ACAAAGTTAAACATCATGAGGGAAGCGGTGATCGCCGAAGTATCGACTCAACTATCAGAGGTAGTTGGCG
TCATCGAGCGCCATCTCGAACCGACGTTGCTGGCCGTACATTTGTACGGCTCCGCAGTGGATGGCGGCCT
GAAGCCACACAGCGATATTGATTTGCTGGTTACGGTGACCGTAAGGCTTGATGAAACAACGCGGCGAGCT
TTGATCAACGACCTTTTGGAAACTTCGGCTTCCCCTGGAGAGAGCGAGATTCTCCGCGCTGTAGAAGTCA
CCATTGTTGTGCACGACGACATCATTCCGTGGCGTTATCCAGCTAAGCGCGAACTGCAATTTGGAGAATG
GCAGCGCAATGACATTCTTGCAGGTATCTTCGAGCCAGCCACGATCGACATTGATCTGGCTATCTTGCTG
ACAAAAGCAAGAGAACATAGCGTTGCCTTGGTAGGTCCAGCGGCGGAGGAACTCTTTGATCCGGTTCCTG
AACAGGATCTATTTGAGGCGCTAAATGAAACCTTAACGCTATGGAACTCGCCGCCCGACTGGGCTGGCGA
TGAGCGAAATGTAGTGCTTACGTTGTCCCGCATTTGGTACAGCGCAGTAACCGGCAAAATCGCGCCGAAG
GATGTCGCTGCCGACTGGGCAATGGAGCGCCTGCCGGCCCAGTATCAGCCCGTCATACTTGAAGCTAGAC
AGGCTTATCTTGGACAAGAAGAAGATCGCTTGGCCTCGCGCGCAGATCAGTTGGAAGAATTTGTCCATTA
CGTAAAAGGCGAGATCACCAAGGTAGTCGGCAAATAACTGTCAGACCAAGTTTACTCATATATACTTTAG
ATTGATTTAAAACTTCATTTTTAATTTAAAAGGATCTAGGTGAAGATCCTTTTTGATAATCTCATGACCA
AAATCCCTTAACGTGAGTTTTCGTTCCACTGAGCGTCAGACCCCGTAGAAAAGATCAAAGGATCTTCTTG
AGATCCTTTTTTTCTGCGCGTAATCTGCTGCTTGCAAACAAAAAAACCACCGCTACCAGCGGTGGTTTGT
TTGCCGGATCAAGAGCTACCAACTCTTTTTCCGAAGGTAACTGGCTTCAGCAGAGCGCAGATACCAAATA
CTGTTCTTCTAGTGTAGCCGTAGTTAGGCCACCACTTCAAGAACTCTGTAGCACCGCCTACATACCTCGC
TCTGCTAATCCTGTTACCAGTGGCTGCTGCCAGTGGCGATAAGTCGTGTCTTACCGGGTTGGACTCAAGA
CGATAGTTACCGGATAAGGCGCAGCGGTCGGGCTGAACGGGGGGTTCGTGCACACAGCCCAGCTTGGAGC
GAACGACCTACACCGAACTGAGATACCTACAGCGTGAGCTATGAGAAAGCGCCACGCTTCCCGAAGGGAG
AAAGGCGGACAGGTATCCGGTAAGCGGCAGGGTCGGAACAGGAGAGCGCACGAGGGAGCTTCCAGGGGGA
AACGCCTGGTATCTTTATAGTCCTGTCGGGTTTCGCCACCTCTGACTTGAGCGTCGATTTTTGTGATGCT
CGTCAGGGGGGCGGAGCCTATGGAAAAACGCCAGCAACGCGGCCTTTTTACGGTTCCTGGCCTTTTGCTG
GCCTTTTGCTCACATGTTCTTTCCTGCGTTATCCCCTGATTCTGTGGATAACCGTATTACCGCCTTTGAG
TGAGCTGATACCGCTCGCCGCAGCCGAACGACCGAGCGCAGCGAGTCAGTGAGCGAGGAAGCGGAAGAGC
GCCCAATACGCAAACCGCCTCTCCCCGCGCGTTGGCCGATTCATTAATCACTCTGTGGTCTCAAATGTCT
GATCTCGTGCTCGGACTCGATATCGGAATCGGATCTGTTGGAGTGGGAATCCTCAACAAGGTTACCGGTG
AGATCATCCACAAGAACTCTAGGATCTTCCCTGCTGCTCAGGCTGAGAACAACCTCGTGAGAAGAACTAA
CAGGCAGGGTAGAAGGCTCGCTAGAAGAAAGAAGCACAGAAGGGTTAGGCTCAACAGACTCTTCGAGGAA
TCTGGACTCATCACCGATTTCACCAAGATCTCTATCAACCTCAACCCTTACCAGCTCAGGGTGAAGGGAC
TTACCGATGAGCTTTCTAACGAGGAACTCTTCATTGCTCTCAAGAACATGGTGAAGCACAGGGGTATCAG
TTACCTCGATGATGCTTCTGATGATGGAAACTCTTCTGTGGGAGATTACGCTCAGATCGTGAAAGAGAAC
TCTAAGCAGCTCGAGACTAAGACCCCTGGACAAATCCAGCTTGAGAGATACCAGACTTACGGACAGCTTA
GGGGAGATTTCACCGTTGAGAAGGATGGAAAGAAACACAGGCTCATCAACGTGTTCCCTACCTCTGCTTA
CAGATCTGAGGCTCTCAGAATCCTCCAGACCCAGCAAGAATTCAACCCTCAGATCACCGATGAGTTCATC
AACAGATACCTCGAGATCCTCACTGGTAAGAGGAAGTACTATCACGGACCTGGAAACGAGAAGTCTAGGA
CCGATTACGGAAGGTACAGAACCTCTGGTGAGACTCTCGATAACATCTTCGGTATCCTCATCGGAAAGTG
CACATTCTACCCAGATGAATTCAGGGCTGCTAAGGCTTCTTACACCGCTCAAGAGTTCAACCTCCTCAAC
GATCTCAACAACCTCACTGTGCCTACCGAGACAAAGAAGCTCTCTAAAGAGCAGAAGAACCAGATCATCA
ACTACGTGAAGAACGAGAAGGCTATGGGACCTGCTAAGCTTTTCAAGTATATCGCTAAGCTCCTCTCTTG
TGATGTGGCTGATATCAAGGGATACAGGATCGATAAGTCTGGAAAGGCTGAGATCCACACCTTCGAGGCT
TACAGAAAGATGAAAACCCTCGAAACCTTGGATATCGAGCAGATGGATAGGGAAACCCTCGATAAGCTCG
CTTACGTGCTCACTCTCAACACTGAGAGAGAGGGAATCCAAGAGGCTCTCGAACATGAGTTCGCTGATGG
ATCTTTCTCACAAAAGCAAGTGGATGAGCTTGTGCAGTTCAGAAAGGCTAACTCTTCTATCTTCGGAAAG
GGATGGCACAACTTCTCTGTGAAGCTTATGATGGAACTTATCCCTGAGCTTTACGAGACTTCTGAGGAAC
AGATGACCATCCTCACCAGGCTCGGAAAGCAAAAGACCACCTCTTCATCTAACAAGACCAAGTATATTGA
TGAGAAGCTCCTCACCGAAGAGATCTACAACCCTGTGGTTGCTAAGTCTGTGAGGCAGGCTATCAAGATC
GTTAACGCTGCTATCAAAGAATACGGTGATTTTGATAACATCGTGATCGAGATGGCAAGGGAAACAAACG
AGGATGATGAGAAAAAGGCTATCCAAAAGATCCAGAAAGCTAACAAGGATGAGAAGGATGCTGCTATGCT
CAAGGCTGCTAACCAGTACAATGGTAAGGCTGAGCTTCCTCACTCTGTGTTCCATGGTCATAAGCAGCTT
GCTACCAAGATCAGACTCTGGCATCAACAGGGTGAGAGATGCCTCTACACTGGAAAGACCATCTCTATCC
ATGATCTCATCAACAACTCTAACCAGTTCGAAGTGGATCACATCCTCCCACTCTCAATCACCTTCGATGA
TTCTCTCGCAAACAAGGTGCTCGTGTACGCTACCGCTAATCAAGAGAAGGGACAGAGGACTCCATACCAG
GCACTCGATTCTATGGATGATGCATGGTCATTCAGGGAACTCAAGGCTTTCGTGAGAGAGTCTAAGACCC
TCAGTAACAAGAAAAAAGAGTACCTCCTCACTGAGGAAGATATCTCTAAGTTCGATGTGAGGAAGAAGTT
CATTGAGAGGAACCTCGTGGATACCAGGTACGCTTCTAGAGTTGTGCTCAACGCTCTCCAAGAGCATTTC
AGGGCTCACAAGATCGATACAAAGGTGTCAGTGGTGAGGGGACAGTTCACTTCTCAGCTTAGAAGGCACT
GGGGAATCGAAAAGACCAGGGATACTTACCATCACCACGCTGTGGATGCTCTTATTATCGCTGCTTCATC
TCAGCTCAACCTCTGGAAGAAGCAGAAAAACACCCTCGTGTCTTACTCTGAGGATCAGCTCCTCGATATT
GAGACTGGTGAGCTTATCTCAGATGATGAGTACAAAGAGTCAGTTTTCAAGGCACCATACCAGCATTTCG
TTGATACCCTCAAGTCTAAAGAGTTCGAGGATTCTATCCTCTTCAGTTACCAAGTGGATTCTAAGTTCAA
TAGAAAGATCTCTGATGCTACCATCTACGCTACCAGGCAAGCTAAGGTGGGAAAGGATAAGGCTGATGAG
ACATACGTGCTCGGTAAGATCAAGGATATCTACACCCAGGATGGATACGATGCTTTCATGAAGATCTATA
AGAAGGATAAGTCTAAGTTCCTCATGTACAGGCACGATCCACAGACATTCGAGAAGGTGATCGAGCCTAT
CCTCGAGAACTACCCTAACAAGCAGATCAACGATAAGGGAAAAGAAGTGCCTTGCAACCCATTCCTCAAG
TACAAAGAAGAACACGGTTACATCAGAAAGTACTCTAAGAAGGGAAACGGACCTGAGATCAAGTCTCTCA
AGTACTACGATTCTAAGCTCGGAAACCACATCGATATCACCCCTAAGAATTCTAACAACAAGGTGGTGCT
CCAGTCTGTGTCTCCTTGGAGGGCTGATGTGTACTTCAACAAGACTACCGGAAAGTACGAGATCCTTGGA
CTCAAGTACGCTGATCTCCAGTTCGATAAGGGTACTGGAACCTACAAGATCTCACAAGAAAAGTACAACG
ATATCAAAAAGAAAGAGGGTGTTGATTCTGATTCAGAGTTCAAGTTCACCCTCTACAAGAACGATTTGCT
CCTCGTGAAGGATACTGAGACAAAAGAGCAGCAGCTTTTCAGATTCCTTTCTAGGACCATGCCTAAGCAG
AAGCACTACGTTGAGCTTAAGCCTTACGATAAGCAAAAGTTCGAGGGTGGTGAGGCACTCATCAAGGTTC
TCGGAAACGTTGCAAACTCTGGACAGTGCAAGAAGGGACTCGGAAAGTCTAACATCTCAATCTACAAGGT
GAGGACCGATGTGCTTGGAAACCAGCACATCATCAAGAATGAGGGTGATAAGCCTAAGCTCGATTTCTCA
AGGGCTGATCCTAAGAAGAAGAGGAAGGTTTGAGCTTTGAGACCACGAA
Features (pLannotate 1.2.2; 7 found; start..end, strand, type, name):
    110..214     +  promoter       AmpR promoter: bla
    205..285     -  CDS            int (fragment): INT2_ECOLX - Protein inferred from homology: Swiss-Prot protein existence level 3. Putative integrase believed to be involved in the insertion of antibiotic resistance genes into plasmids and transposons. From Escherichia coli.
    373..429     +  CDS            GmR (fragment): gentamycin acetyltransferase; aacC1; confers resistance to gentamycin
    436..1224    +  CDS            aadA: S3AD_ECOLX - Experimental evidence at protein level: Swiss-Prot protein existence level 1. Mediates bacterial resistance to the antibiotics streptomycin and spectinomycin. From Escherichia coli.
   1398..1986    +  rep_origin     ori: high-copy-number ColE1/pMB1/pBR322/pUC origin of replication
   2169..2218    +  CDS            lacI (fragment): lac repressor; lacI; The lac repressor binds to the lac operator to inhibit transcription in E. coli. This inhibition can be relieved by adding lactose or isopropyl-β-D-thiogalactopyranoside (IPTG).
   2235..5597    +  CDS            cas9-1: CAS9A_STRTD - Also known as csn1. Experimental evidence at protein level: Swiss-Prot protein existence level 1. CRISPR (clustered regularly interspaced short palindromic repeat) is an adaptive immune system that provides protection against mobile genetic elements (viruses, transposable elements and conjugative plasmids). CRISPR clusters contain spacers, sequences complementary to antecedent mobile elements, and target invading nucleic acids. CRISPR clusters are transcribed and processed into CRISPR RNA (crRNA). In type II CRISPR systems correct processing of pre-crRNA requires a trans- encoded
