[The description below was written by a language model from this plasmid's Addgene catalogue record and pLannotate feature annotations shown in this document.]
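Description:
pFH15 is a Level 0 module from a modular (MoClo/Golden Gate-style) cloning toolkit for plant genome editing, built in the pICH41308 backbone. It carries a synthetic, Arabidopsis codon-optimized Cas9 coding sequence as a standardized part rather than as a complete expression unit. The feature table shows no plant promoter or terminator around the nuclease gene. This fits the usual role of a Level 0 CDS module, which is combined with separate promoter and terminator parts in a later assembly step to build a plant transcription unit.

The record is inconsistent about which Cas9 orthologue is present. The purpose field says StCas9, while the insert name field says SaCas9. The sequence annotation supports the former: the single large open reading frame, about 3.4 kb, matches the Streptococcus thermophilus Cas9 (cas9-1/csn1, a type II CRISPR nuclease), so "SaCas9" in the insert field is most likely a labelling error. No nuclear localization signals, epitope tags or reporters are annotated, although short elements of this kind may simply have escaped automated detection.

The plasmid is about 5.6 kb and replicates in E. coli at high copy from a ColE1/pUC-type origin. Selection is with spectinomycin through the aadA adenylyltransferase gene, which lies downstream of an annotated bla (AmpR) promoter. The short integrase, gentamicin acetyltransferase and lacI fragments flagged nearby are probably non-functional remnants of the resistance cassette's integron origin and of the backbone's cloning region. The construct is a building block for assembling an alternative Cas9 orthologue into plant expression and CRISPR editing vectors.
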