Addgene plasmid #125800: pFH15
Purpose: Level0 StCas9, Arabidopsis codon optimized
Depositing lab: Vladimir Nekrasov. Depositing organization: Rothamsted Research. Publication: A modular cloning toolkit for genome editing in plants. Hahn F, Korolev A, Sanjurjo Loures L, Nekrasov V. BMC Plant Biol. 2020 Apr 23;20(1):179. doi: 10.1186/s12870-020-02388-2. PubMed 32326901.
Backbone
  Vector backbone: pICH41308
  Vector type: Plant Expression, CRISPR, Synthetic Biology
Growth in bacteria
  Bacterial resistance: Spectinomycin, 50 μg/mL
  Growth temperature: 37°C
  Growth strain: DH5alpha
  Copy number: High Copy
Gene/Insert
  Gene/Insert name: SaCas9, Arabidopsis codon optimized
  Species: Synthetic
Terms and licenses: Academic/Nonprofit Terms; Industry Terms: Not Available to Industry
How to cite: pFH15 was a gift from Vladimir Nekrasov (Addgene plasmid # 125800 ; http://n2t.net/addgene:125800 ; RRID:Addgene_125800)
